Addgene plasmid #74055: pMIG-hNFATc2/C(1-686, RIT)FLAG-AVITEV
Purpose: retroviral expression plasmid for human NFATc2/C(1-686, RIT) (without C-terminal region, with RIT mutation abrogating AP1 binding) with C-terminal BirA-biotinylation signal and TEV celavage site
Depositing lab: Ria Baumgrass. Depositing organization: Deutsches Rheuma-Forschungszentrum Berlin (DRFZ). Publication: Identification of Novel Nuclear Factor of Activated T Cells (NFAT)-Associated Proteins in T cells. Gabriel CH, Gross F, Karl M, Stephanowitz H, Hennig AF, Weber M, Gryzik S, Bachmann I, Hecklau K, Wienands J, Schuchhardt J, Herzel H, Radbruch A, Krause E, Baumgrass R. J Biol Chem. 2016 Sep 16. pii: jbc.M116.739326. 10.1074/jbc.M116.739326 PubMed 27637333.
Backbone
  Vector backbone: pMSCV-IRES-GFP (pMIG)
  Backbone size w/o insert (bp): 7200
  Total vector size (bp): 9254
  Modifications to backbone: added SV40 ori
  Vector type: Mammalian Expression, Retroviral
  Selectable markers: GFP
Growth in bacteria
  Bacterial resistance: Ampicillin, 100 μg/mL
  Growth temperature: 37°C
  Growth strain: NEB Stable
  Copy number: Unknown
Gene/Insert
  Gene/Insert name: human NFATc2, isoform C (alt names: NFAT1; nuclear factor of activated T-cells 2)
  Species: H. sapiens (human); AS 1-686 (N terminus deleted)
  Insert size (bp): 2150
  Mutation: silent mutation A1723C in the sequence of NM_173091.3 (A1503C position in ORF of the vector); RIT mutations (R466A-I467A-T533A) abbrogating AP-1 interaction, AS1-686 (deleted C-terminus)
  GenBank ID: NM_173091.3 Gene-ID: 4773
  Entrez Gene: NFATC2 (a.k.a. JCOSL, NFAT1, NFATP)
  Tag / fusion protein: FLAG (C terminal on insert); AVI-TEV (C terminal on insert)
  Cloning method: Restriction Enzyme; 5′ cloning site SacII (not destroyed); 3′ cloning site SnaB1, Sgf1 (not destroyed)
  Sequencing primers: 5′ CGTTCGACCCCGCCTCGATCC; 3′ AGCTTGATATCGAATTCCG
Terms and licenses: Academic/Nonprofit Terms; Industry Terms: Not Available to Industry
Depositor comments: The Avi-Tev-Tag is biotinylated by BirA E.coli biotin ligase when coexpressed, and can be cleaved by TEV protease. RIT mutation as described for mouse NFAT in Macian et al, EMBO J. (2000), 19, issue 17, p4783ff.
How to cite: pMIG-hNFATc2/C(1-686, RIT)FLAG-AVITEV was a gift from Ria Baumgrass (Addgene plasmid # 74055 ; http://n2t.net/addgene:74055 ; RRID:Addgene_74055)
