[The description below was written by a language model from this plasmid's Addgene catalogue record and pLannotate feature annotations shown in this document.]
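Description:
pMIG-hNFATc2/C(1-686, RIT)FLAG-AVITEV is a gammaretroviral expression plasmid built on the pMSCV-IRES-GFP (pMIG) backbone, about 9.3 kb in total, for delivering a modified human NFATc2 (NFAT1) into mammalian cells. The proviral cassette is flanked by murine embryonic stem cell virus 5' and 3' LTRs. It carries the Ψ packaging signal and a truncated, start-codon-less gag region, which allow the transcript to be packaged into virions when viral proteins are supplied in trans. In bacteria the plasmid replicates from a high-copy ColE1/pUC-type origin and is selected with ampicillin through β-lactamase. The depositor added an SV40 origin to the backbone, which corresponds to the annotated SV40 enhancer/early promoter region outside the LTRs. Several short fragments in the backbone (lacI, lacZα, rop, bom, TcR, env) appear to be cloning remnants.

The insert, driven by the 5' LTR, encodes isoform C of human NFATc2 truncated to residues 1–686, so the C-terminal region is missing. One catalogue field says the N terminus is deleted, but the stated purpose and mutation fields indicate a C-terminal deletion. It carries the RIT substitutions (R466A, I467A, T533A), which abrogate interaction with AP-1, plus one silent nucleotide change. At its C terminus the protein is fused to a FLAG epitope and an Avi-TEV tag. The AviTag is biotinylated when E. coli BirA ligase is co-expressed, and the TEV site allows protease cleavage of the tag. A downstream EMCV IRES drives EGFP from the same transcript, marking transduced cells. The associated work concerns identifying NFAT-associated proteins in T cells, which fits use of this construct as a tagged, AP-1-binding-deficient bait.
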