Features (pLannotate 1.2.2; 26 found; start..end, strand, type, name):
     43..560     +  LTR            5' LTR: 5' long terminal repeat from murine embryonic stem cell virus
    624..965     +  misc_feature   MESV Ψ: packaging signal of murine embryonic stem cell virus
   1032..1448    +  CDS            gag (truncated): truncated Moloney murine leukemia virus (MMLV) gag gene lacking the start codon
   1485..3542    +  CDS            NFATC2 (fragment): NFAC2_HUMAN - Also known as NFAT1, NFATP. Experimental evidence at protein level: Swiss-Prot protein existence level 1. Plays a role in the inducible expression of cytokine genes in T-cells, especially in the induction of the IL-2, IL-3, IL-4, TNF-alpha or GM-CSF. Promotes invasive migration through the activation of GPC6 expression and WNT5A signaling pathway. From Homo sapiens (Human).
   3548..3572    +  CDS            3xFLAG (fragment): three tandem FLAG® epitope tags
   3612..3652    +  CDS            AviTag™ (fragment): peptide tag that allows for enzymatic biotinylation
   3695..3733    -  misc_feature   MCS (fragment): pBluescript multiple cloning site
   3835..4297    +  misc_feature   IRES: internal ribosome entry site (IRES) of the encephalomyocarditis virus (EMCV)
   4311..5027    +  CDS            EGFP: EGFP is a basic (constitutively fluorescent) green fluorescent protein published in 1996, derived from Aequorea victoria. It is reported to be a rapidly-maturing weak dimer with moderate acid sensitivity.
   5031..5054    -  misc_feature   MCS (fragment): pBluescript multiple cloning site
   5121..5636    +  LTR            3' LTR: 3' long terminal repeat from murine embryonic stem cell virus
   5829..5845    -  protein_bind   lac operator: The lac repressor binds to the lac operator to inhibit transcription in E. coli. This inhibition can be relieved by adding lactose or isopropyl-β-D-thiogalactopyranoside (IPTG). lac repressor encoded by lacI
   5853..5883    -  promoter       lac promoter: promoter for the E. coli lac operon
   5898..5919    -  protein_bind   CAP binding site: CAP binding activates transcription in the presence of cAMP. E. coli catabolite activator protein
   5932..6024    -  CDS            lacI (fragment): lac repressor; lacI; The lac repressor binds to the lac operator to inhibit transcription in E. coli. This inhibition can be relieved by adding lactose or isopropyl-β-D-thiogalactopyranoside (IPTG).
   6207..6795    -  rep_origin     ori: high-copy-number ColE1/pMB1/pBR322/pUC origin of replication
   6966..7826    -  CDS            AmpR: β-lactamase; bla; confers resistance to ampicillin, carbenicillin, and related antibiotics
   7827..7931    -  promoter       AmpR promoter: bla
   8026..8061    +  CDS            rop (fragment): Rop protein, which maintains plasmids at low copy number; rop
   8163..8215    +  misc_feature   bom (fragment): basis of mobility region from pBR322
   8224..8553    +  promoter       SV40 promoter: SV40 enhancer and early promoter
   8601..8648    +  promoter       EM7 promoter: synthetic bacterial promoter&nbsp
   8659..8714    +  misc_feature   bom (fragment): basis of mobility region from pBR322
   8720..8874    -  CDS            lacZα (fragment): LacZα fragment of β-galactosidase; lacZ fragment
   8882..9157    -  CDS            TcR (fragment): tetracycline efflux protein; tet; confers resistance to tetracycline
   9155..1       +  CDS            env (fragment) (across the origin): murine leukemia virus gPr80 envelope polyprotein precursor; env; proteolytically cleaved into gp70SU and p15TM subunits
>Addgene plasmid #74055 | pMIG-hNFATc2/C(1-686, RIT)FLAG-AVITEV | depositor full sequence | sequence record 142272 | pMIG-hNFATc2/C(1-686, RIT)FLAG-AVITEV sequence 9254 bps
GATAAAATAAAAGATTTTATTTAGTCTCCAGAAAAAGGGGGGAATGAAAGACCCCACCTGTAGGTTTGGC
AAGCTAGCTTAAGTAACGCCATTTTGCAAGGCATGGAAAATACATAACTGAGAATAGAGAAGTTCAGATC
AAGGTTAGGAACAGAGAGACAGCAGAATATGGGCCAAACAGGATATCTGTGGTAAGCAGTTCCTGCCCCG
GCTCAGGGCCAAGAACAGATGGTCCCCAGATGCGGTCCCGCCCTCAGCAGTTTCTAGAGAACCATCAGAT
GTTTCCAGGGTGCCCCAAGGACCTGAAAATGACCCTGTGCCTTATTTGAACTAACCAATCAGTTCGCTTC
TCGCTTCTGTTCGCGCGCTTCTGCTCCCCGAGCTCAATAAAAGAGCCCACAACCCCTCACTCGGCGCGCC
AGTCCTCCGATAGACTGCGTCGCCCGGGTACCCGTATTCCCAATAAAGCCTCTTGCTGTTTGCATCCGAA
TCGTGGACTCGCTGATCCTTGGGAGGGTCTCCTCAGATTGATTGACTGCCCACCTCGGGGGTCTTTCATT
TGGAGGTTCCACCGAGATTTGGAGACCCCTGCCTAGGGACCACCGACCCCCCCGCCGGGAGGTAAGCTGG
CCAGCGGTCGTTTCGTGTCTGTCTCTGTCTTTGTGCGTGTTTGTGCCGGCATCTAATGTTTGCGCCTGCG
TCTGTACTAGTTAGCTAACTAGCTCTGTATCTGGCGGACCCGTGGTGGAACTGACGAGTTCTGAACACCC
GGCCGCAACCCTGGGAGACGTCCCAGGGACTTTGGGGGCCGTTTTTGTGGCCCGACCTGAGGAAGGGAGT
CGATGTGGAATCCGACCCCGTCAGGATATGTGGTTCTGGTAGGAGACGAGAACCTAAAACAGTTCCCGCC
TCCGTCTGAATTTTTGCTTTCGGTTTGGAACCGAAGCCGCGCGTCTTGTCTGCTGCAGCGCTGCAGCATC
GTTCTGTGTTGTCTCTGTCTGACTGTGTTTCTGTATTTGTCTGAAAATTAGGGCCAGACTGTTACCACTC
CCTTAAGTTTGACCTTAGGTCACTGGAAAGATGTCGAGCGGATCGCTCACAACCAGTCGGTAGATGTCAA
GAAGAGACGTTGGGTTACCTTCTGCTCTGCAGAATGGCCAACCTTTAACGTCGGATGGCCGCGAGACGGC
ACCTTTAACCGAGACCTCATCACCCAGGTTAAGATCAAGGTCTTTTCACCTGGCCCGCATGGACACCCAG
ACCAGGTCCCCTACATCGTGACCTGGGAAGCCTTGGCTTTTGACCCCCCTCCCTGGGTCAAGCCCTTTGT
ACACCCTAAGCCTCCGCCTCCTCTTCCTCCATCCGCCCCGTCTCTCCCCCTTGAACCTCCTCGTTCGACC
CCGCCTCGATCCTCCCTTTATCCAGCCCTCACTCCTTCTCTAGGCGCCGGAATTAGATCTGCGGCCGCGG
ATTTAAATCCCACCATGAACGCCCCCGAGCGGCAGCCCCAACCCGACGGCGGGGACGCCCCAGGCCACGA
GCCTGGGGGCAGCCCCCAAGACGAGCTTGACTTCTCCATCCTCTTCGACTATGAGTATTTGAATCCGAAC
GAAGAAGAGCCGAATGCACATAAGGTCGCCAGCCCACCCTCCGGACCCGCATACCCCGATGATGTCCTGG
ACTATGGCCTCAAGCCATACAGCCCCCTTGCTAGTCTCTCTGGCGAGCCCCCCGGCCGATTCGGAGAGCC
GGATAGGGTAGGGCCGCAGAAGTTTCTGAGCGCGGCCAAGCCAGCAGGGGCCTCGGGCCTGAGCCCTCGG
ATCGAGATCACTCCGTCCCACGAACTGATCCAGGCAGTGGGGCCCCTCCGCATGAGAGACGCGGGCCTCC
TGGTGGAGCAGCCGCCCCTGGCCGGGGTGGCCGCCAGCCCGAGGTTCACCCTGCCCGTGCCCGGCTTCGA
GGGCTACCGCGAGCCGCTTTGCTTGAGCCCCGCTAGCAGCGGCTCCTCTGCCAGCTTCATTTCTGACACC
TTCTCCCCCTACACCTCGCCCTGCGTCTCGCCCAATAACGGCGGGCCCGACGACCTGTGTCCGCAGTTTC
AAAACATCCCTGCTCATTATTCCCCCAGAACCTCGCCAATAATGTCACCTCGAACCAGCCTCGCCGAGGA
CAGCTGCCTGGGCCGCCACTCGCCCGTGCCCCGTCCGGCCTCCCGCTCCTCATCGCCTGGTGCCAAGCGG
AGGCATTCGTGCGCCGAGGCCTTGGTTGCCCTGCCGCCCGGAGCCTCACCCCAGCGCTCCCGGAGCCCCT
CGCCGCAGCCCTCATCTCACGTGGCACCCCAGGACCACGGCTCCCCGGCTGGGTACCCCCCTGTGGCTGG
CTCTGCCGTGATCATGGATGCCCTGAACAGCCTCGCCACGGACTCGCCTTGTGGGATCCCCCCCAAGATG
TGGAAGACCAGCCCTGACCCCTCGCCGGTGTCTGCCGCCCCATCCAAGGCCGGCCTGCCTCGCCACATCT
ACCCGGCCGTGGAGTTCCTGGGGCCCTGCGAGCAGGGCGAGAGGAGAAACTCGGCTCCAGAATCCATCCT
GCTGGTTCCGCCCACTTGGCCCAAGCCGCTGGTGCCTGCCATTCCCATCTGCAGCATCCCAGTGACTGCA
TCCCTCCCTCCACTTGAGTGGCCGCTGTCCAGTCAGTCAGGCTCTTACGAGCTGCGGATCGAGGTGCAGC
CCAAGCCACATCACCGGGCCCACTATGAGACAGAAGGCAGCCGAGGGGCTGTCAAAGCTCCAACTGGAGG
CCACCCTGTGGTTCAGCTCCATGGCTACATGGAAAACAAGCCTCTGGGACTTCAGATCTTCATTGGGACA
GCTGATGAGGCCGCCCTTAAGCCGCACGCCTTCTACCAGGTGCACCGAATCACGGGGAAAACTGTCACCA
CCACCAGCTATGAGAAGATAGTGGGCAACACCAAAGTCCTGGAGATCCCCTTGGAGCCCAAAAACAACAT
GAGGGCAACCATCGACTGTGCGGGGATCTTGAAGCTTAGAAACGCCGACATTGAGCTGCGGAAAGGCGAG
GCCGACATTGGAAGAAAGAACACGCGGGTGAGACTGGTTTTCCGAGTTCACATCCCAGAGTCCAGTGGCA
GAATCGTCTCTTTACAGACTGCATCTAACCCCATCGAGTGCTCCCAGCGATCTGCTCACGAGCTGCCCAT
GGTTGAAAGACAAGACACAGACAGCTGCCTGGTCTATGGCGGCCAGCAAATGATCCTCACGGGGCAGAAC
TTTACATCCGAGTCCAAAGTTGTGTTTACTGAGAAGACCACAGATGGACAGCAAATTTGGGAGATGGAAG
CCACGGTGGATAAGGACAAGAGCCAGCCCAACATGCTTTTTGTTGAGATCCCTGAATATCGGAACAAGCA
TATCCGCACACCTGTAAAAGTGAACTTCTACGTCATCAATGGGAAGAGAAAACGAAGTCAGCCTCAGCAC
TTTACCTACCACCCAGTCCCAGCCATCAAGACGGAGCCCACGTACGTAGATTACAAGGATGACGACGATA
AGCTTGTAGAGAACCTGTACTTCCAGGGCGTTAACGGCGGTGGCCTGAACGATATCTTCGAGGCACAGAA
AATCGAATGGCATGAGGTTAACTGAGCGATCGCTTATAAGCGGCCGCGTCGAGGTCGAGGTCGACGGTAT
CGATAAGCTTGATATCGAATTCCGCCCCCCCCCCTAACGTTACTGGCCGAAGCCGCTTGGAATAAGGCCG
GTGTGCGTTTGTCTATATGTTATTTTCCACCATATTGCCGTCTTTTGGCAATGTGAGGGCCCGGAAACCT
GGCCCTGTCTTCTTGACGAGCATTCCTAGGGGTCTTTCCCCTCTCGCCAAAGGAATGCAAGGTCTGTTGA
ATGTCGTGAAGGAAGCAGTTCCTCTGGAAGCTTCTTGAAGACAAACAACGTCTGTAGCGACCCTTTGCAG
GCAGCGGAACCCCCCACCTGGCGACAGGTGCCTCTGCGGCCAAAAGCCACGTGTATAAGATACACCTGCA
AAGGCGGCACAACCCCAGTGCCACGTTGTGAGTTGGATAGTTGTGGAAAGAGTCAAATGGCTCTCCTCAA
GCGTATTCAACAAGGGGCTGAAGGATGCCCAGAAGGTACCCCATTGTATGGGATCTGATCTGGGGCCTCG
GTGCACATGCTTTACATGTGTTTAGTCGAGGTTAAAAAAACGTCTAGGCCCCCCGAACCACGGGGACGTG
GTTTTCCTTTGAAAAACACGATGATAATATGGCCACAACCATGGTGAGCAAGGGCGAGGAGCTGTTCACC
GGGGTGGTGCCCATCCTGGTCGAGCTGGACGGCGACGTAAACGGCCACAAGTTCAGCGTGTCTGGCGAGG
GCGAGGGCGATGCCACCTACGGCAAGCTGACCCTGAAGTTCATCTGCACCACCGGCAAGCTGCCCGTGCC
CTGGCCCACCCTCGTGACCACCCTGACCTACGGCGTGCAGTGCTTCAGCCGCTACCCCGACCACATGAAG
CAGCACGACTTCTTCAAGTCCGCCATGCCCGAAGGCTACGTCCAGGAGCGCACCATCTTCTTCAAGGACG
ACGGCAACTACAAGACCCGCGCCGAGGTGAAGTTCGAGGGCGACACCCTGGTGAACCGCATCGAGCTGAA
GGGCATCGACTTCAAGGAGGACGGCAACATCCTGGGGCACAAGCTGGAGTACAACTACAACAGCCACAAC
GTCTATATCATGGCCGACAAGCAGAAGAACGGCATCAAGGTGAACTTCAAGATCCGCCACAACATCGAGG
ACGGCAGCGTGCAGCTCGCCGACCACTACCAGCAGAACACCCCCATCGGCGACGGCCCCGTGCTGCTGCC
CGACAACCACTACCTGAGCACCCAGTCCGCCCTGAGCAAAGACCCCAACGAGAAGCGCGATCACATGGTC
CTGCTGGAGTTCGTGACCGCCGCCGGGATCACTCTCGGCATGGACGAGCTGTACAAGTAAGAATTCCTGC
AGCCCGGGGGATCCGTCGACCTGCAGCCAAGCTTATCGATAAAATAAAAGATTTTATTTAGTCTCCAGAA
AAAGGGGGGAATGAAAGACCCCACCTGTAGGTTTGGCAAGCTAGCTTAATTAACGCCATTTTGCAAGGCA
TGGAAAATACATAACTGAGAATAGAGAAGTTCAGATCAAGGTTAGGAACAGAGAGACAGCAGAATATGGG
CCAAACAGGATATCTGTGGTAAGCAGTTCCTGCCCCGGCTCAGGGCCAAGAACAGATGGTCCCCAGATGC
GGTCCCGCCCTCAGCAGTTTCTAGAGAACCATCAGATGTTTCCAGGGTGCCCCAAGGACCTGAAAATGAC
CCTGTGCCTTATTTGAACTAACCAATCAGTTCGCTTCTCGCTTCTGTTCGCGCGCTTCTGCTCCCCGAGC
TCAATAAAAGAGCCCACAACCCCTCACTCGGCGCGCCAGTCCTCCGATAGACTGCGTCGCCCGGGTACCC
GTGTATCCAATAAACCCTCTTGCAGTTGCATCCGACTTGTGGTCTCGCTGTTCCTTGGGAGGGTCTCCTC
TGAGTGATTGACTACCCGTCAGCGGGGGTCTTTCATGGGTAACAGTTTCTTGAAGTTGGAGAACAACATT
CTGAGGGTAGGAGTCGAATATTAAGTAATCCTGACTCAATTAGCCACTGTTTTGAATCCACATACTCCAA
TACTCCTGAAATAGTTCATTATGGACAGCGCAGAAGAGCTGGGGAGAATTAATTCGTAATCATGGTCATA
GCTGTTTCCTGTGTGAAATTGTTATCCGCTCACAATTCCACACAACATACGAGCCGGAAGCATAAAGTGT
AAAGCCTGGGGTGCCTAATGAGTGAGCTAACTCACATTAATTGCGTTGCGCTCACTGCCCGCTTTCCAGT
CGGGAAACCTGTCGTGCCAGCTGCATTAATGAATCGGCCAACGCGCGGGGAGAGGCGGTTTGCGTATTGG
GCGCTCTTCCGCTTCCTCGCTCACTGACTCGCTGCGCTCGGTCGTTCGGCTGCGGCGAGCGGTATCAGCT
CACTCAAAGGCGGTAATACGGTTATCCACAGAATCAGGGGATAACGCAGGAAAGAACATGTGAGCAAAAG
GCCAGCAAAAGGCCAGGAACCGTAAAAAGGCCGCGTTGCTGGCGTTTTTCCATAGGCTCCGCCCCCCTGA
CGAGCATCACAAAAATCGACGCTCAAGTCAGAGGTGGCGAAACCCGACAGGACTATAAAGATACCAGGCG
TTTCCCCCTGGAAGCTCCCTCGTGCGCTCTCCTGTTCCGACCCTGCCGCTTACCGGATACCTGTCCGCCT
TTCTCCCTTCGGGAAGCGTGGCGCTTTCTCATAGCTCACGCTGTAGGTATCTCAGTTCGGTGTAGGTCGT
TCGCTCCAAGCTGGGCTGTGTGCACGAACCCCCCGTTCAGCCCGACCGCTGCGCCTTATCCGGTAACTAT
CGTCTTGAGTCCAACCCGGTAAGACACGACTTATCGCCACTGGCAGCAGCCACTGGTAACAGGATTAGCA
GAGCGAGGTATGTAGGCGGTGCTACAGAGTTCTTGAAGTGGTGGCCTAACTACGGCTACACTAGAAGGAC
AGTATTTGGTATCTGCGCTCTGCTGAAGCCAGTTACCTTCGGAAAAAGAGTTGGTAGCTCTTGATCCGGC
AAACAAACCACCGCTGGTAGCGGTGGTTTTTTTGTTTGCAAGCAGCAGATTACGCGCAGAAAAAAAGGAT
CTCAAGAAGATCCTTTGATCTTTTCTACGGGGTCTGACGCTCAGTGGAACGAAAACTCACGTTAAGGGAT
TTTGGTCATGAGATTATCAAAAAGGATCTTCACCTAGATCCTTTTAAATTAAAAATGAAGTTTTAAATCA
ATCTAAAGTATATATGAGTAAACTTGGTCTGACAGTTACCAATGCTTAATCAGTGAGGCACCTATCTCAG
CGATCTGTCTATTTCGTTCATCCATAGTTGCCTGACTCCCCGTCGTGTAGATAACTACGATACGGGAGGG
CTTACCATCTGGCCCCAGTGCTGCAATGATACCGCGAGACCCACGCTCACCGGCTCCAGATTTATCAGCA
ATAAACCAGCCAGCCGGAAGGGCCGAGCGCAGAAGTGGTCCTGCAACTTTATCCGCCTCCATCCAGTCTA
TTAATTGTTGCCGGGAAGCTAGAGTAAGTAGTTCGCCAGTTAATAGTTTGCGCAACGTTGTTGCCATTGC
TACAGGCATCGTGGTGTCACGCTCGTCGTTTGGTATGGCTTCATTCAGCTCCGGTTCCCAACGATCAAGG
CGAGTTACATGATCCCCCATGTTGTGCAAAAAAGCGGTTAGCTCCTTCGGTCCTCCGATCGTTGTCAGAA
GTAAGTTGGCCGCAGTGTTATCACTCATGGTTATGGCAGCACTGCATAATTCTCTTACTGTCATGCCATC
CGTAAGATGCTTTTCTGTGACTGGTGAGTACTCAACCAAGTCATTCTGAGAATAGTGTATGCGGCGACCG
AGTTGCTCTTGCCCGGCGTCAATACGGGATAATACCGCGCCACATAGCAGAACTTTAAAAGTGCTCATCA
TTGGAAAACGTTCTTCGGGGCGAAAACTCTCAAGGATCTTACCGCTGTTGAGATCCAGTTCGATGTAACC
CACTCGTGCACCCAACTGATCTTCAGCATCTTTTACTTTCACCAGCGTTTCTGGGTGAGCAAAAACAGGA
AGGCAAAATGCCGCAAAAAAGGGAATAAGGGCGACACGGAAATGTTGAATACTCATACTCTTCCTTTTTC
AATATTATTGAAGCATTTATCAGGGTTATTGTCTCATGAGCGGATACATATTTGAATGTATTTAGAAAAA
TAAACAAATAGGGGTTCCGCGCACATTTCCCCGAAAAGTGCCACCTGACGTCTAAGAAACCATTATTATC
ATGACATTAACCTATAAAAATAGGCGTATCACGAGGCCCTTTCGTCTCGCGCGTTTCGGTGATGACGGTG
AAAACCTCTGACACATGCAGCTCCCGGAGACGGTCACAGCTTGTCTGTAAGCGGATGCCGGGAGCAGACA
AGCCCGTCAGGGCGCGTCAGCGGGTGTTGGCGGGTGTCGGGGCTGGCTTAACTATGCGGCATCAGAGCAG
ATTGTACTGAGAGTGCACCATATGCTGTGGAATGTGTGTCAGTTAGGGTGTGGAAAGTCCCCAGGCTCCC
CAGCAGGCAGAAGTATGCAAAGCATGCATCTCAATTAGTCAGCAACCAGGTGTGGAAAGTCCCCAGGCTC
CCCAGCAGGCAGAAGTATGCAAAGCATGCATCTCAATTAGTCAGCAACCATAGTCCCGCCCCTAACTCCG
CCCATCCCGCCCCTAACTCCGCCCAGTTCCGCCCATTCTCCGCCCCATGGCTGACTAATTTTTTTTATTT
ATGCAGAGGCCGAGGCCGCCTCTGCCTCTGAGCTATTCCAGAAGTAGTGAGGAGGCTTTTTTGGAGGCCT
AGGCTTTTGCAAAAAGCTCCCGGGAGCTTGTATATCCATTTTCGGATCTGATCAGCACGTGTTGACAATT
AATCATCGGCATAGTATATCGGCATAGTATAATACGACAAGGTGAGGAACCATATGCGGTGTGAAATACC
GCACAGATGCGTAAGGAGAAAATACCGCATCAGGCGCCATTCGCCATTCAGGCTGCGCAACTGTTGGGAA
GGGCGATCGGTGCGGGCCTCTTCGCTATTACGCCAGCTGGCGAAAGGGGGATGTGCTGCAAGGCGATTAA
GTTGGGTAACGCCAGGGTTTTCCCAGTCACGACGTTGTAAAACGACGGCCAGTGCCAAGCTCGCTCTCCC
TTATGCGACTCCTGCATTAGGAAGCAGCCCAGTAGTAGGTTGAGGCCGTTGAGCACCGCCGCCGCAAGGA
ATGGTGCATGCAAGGAGATGGCGCCCAACAGTCCCCCGGCCACGGGGCCTGCCACCATACCCACGCCGAA
ACAAGCGCTCATGAGCCCGAAGTGGCGAGCCCGATCTTCCCCATCGGTGATGTCGGCGATATAGGCGCCA
GCAACCGCACCTGTGGCGCCGGTGATGCCGGCCACGATGCGTCCGGCGTAGAGGATCGATTAGTCCAATT
TGTTAAAGACAGGATATCAGTGGTCCAGGCTCTAGTTTTGACTCAACAATATCACCAGCTGAAGCCTATA
GAGTACGAGCCATA
