>Addgene plasmid #74055 | pMIG-hNFATc2/C(1-686, RIT)FLAG-AVITEV | addgene partial sequence | sequence record 148386 | pBABE5 5'-CTTTATCCAGCCCTCAC-3'
AATCCCACCATGAACGCCCCCGAGCGGCAGCCCCAACCCGACGGCGGGGACGCCCCAGGCCACGAGCCTG
GGGGCAGCCCCCAAGACGAGCTTGACTTCTCCATCCTCTTCGACTATGAGTATTTGAATCCGAACGAAGA
AGAGCCGAATGCACATAAGGTCGCCAGCCCACCCTCCGGACCCGCATACCCCGATGATGTCCTGGACTAT
GGCCTCAAGCCATACAGCCCCCTTGCTAGTCTCTCTGGCGAGCCCCCCGGCCGATTCGGAGAGCCGGATA
GGGTAGGGCCGCAGAAGTTTCTGAGCGCGGCCAAGCCAGCAGGGGCCTCGGGCCTGAGCCCTCGGATCGA
GATCACTCCGTCCCACGAACTGATCCAGGCAGTGGGGCCCCTCCGCATGAGAGACGCGGGCCTCCTGGTG
GAGCAGCCGCCCCTGGCCGGGGTGGCCGCCAGCCCGAGGTTCACCCTGCCCGTGCCCGGCTTCGAGGGCT
ACCGCGAGCCGCTTTGCTTGAGCCCCGCTAGCAGCGGCTCCTCTGCCAGCTTCATTTCTGACACCTTCTC
CCCCTACACCTCGCCCTGCGTCTCGCCCAATAACGGCGGGCCCGACGACCTGTGTCCGCAGTTTCAAAAC
ATCCCTGCTCATTATTCCCCCAGAACCTCGCCAATAATGTCACCTCGAACCAGCCTCGCCGAGGACAGCT
GCCTGGGCCGCCACTCGCCCGTGCCCCGTCCGGCCTCCCGCTCCTCATCGCCTGGTGCCAAGCGGAGGCA
TTCGT
