>Addgene plasmid #74055 | pMIG-hNFATc2/C(1-686, RIT)FLAG-AVITEV | addgene partial sequence | sequence record 148387 | mNfat1-F3 5'-CATTCCCATCTGCAGCATCC-3'
TCAGGCTCTTACGAGCTGCGGATCGAGGTGCAGCCCAAGCCACATCACCGGGCCCACTATGAGACAGAAG
GCAGCCGAGGGGCTGTCAAAGCTCCAACTGGAGGCCACCCTGTGGTTCAGCTCCATGGCTACATGGAAAA
CAAGCCTCTGGGACTTCAGATCTTCATTGGGACAGCTGATGAGGCCGCCCTTAAGCCGCACGCCTTCTAC
CAGGTGCACCGAATCACGGGGAAAACTGTCACCACCACCAGCTATGAGAAGATAGTGGGCAACACCAAAG
TCCTGGAGATCCCCTTGGAGCCCAAAAACAACATGAGGGCAACCATCGACTGTGCGGGGATCTTGAAGCT
TAGAAACGCCGACATTGAGCTGCGGAAAGGCGAGGCCGACATTGGAAGAAAGAACACGCGGGTGAGACTG
GTTTTCCGAGTTCACATCCCAGAGTCCAGTGGCAGAATCGTCTCTTTACAGACTGCATCTAACCCCATCG
AGTGCTCCCAGCGATCTGCTCACGAGCTGCCCATGGTTGAAAGACAAGACACAGACAGCTGCCTGGTCTA
TGGCGGCCAGCAAATGATCCTCACGGGGCAGAACTTTACATCCGAGTCCAAAGTTGTGTTTACTGAGAAG
ACCACAGATGGACAGCAAATTTGGGAGATGGAAGCCACGGTGGATAAGGACAAGAGCCAGCCCAACATGC
TTTTTGTTGAGATCCCTGAATATCGGAACAAGCATATCCGCACACCTGTAAA
