>Addgene plasmid #74055 | pMIG-hNFATc2/C(1-686, RIT)FLAG-AVITEV | addgene partial sequence | sequence record 148388 | IRES-R 5'-CCTCACATTGCCAAAAGACG-3'
ACGCACACCGGCCTTATTCCAAGCGGCTTCGGCCAGTAACGTTAGGGGGGGGGGCGGAATTCGATATCAA
GCTTATCGATACCGTCGACCTCGACCTCGACGCGGCCGCTTATAAGCGATCGCTCAGTTAACCTCATGCC
ATTCGATTTTCTGTGCCTCGAAGATATCGTTCAGGCCACCGCCGTTAACGCCCTGGAAGTACAGGTTCTC
TACAAGCTTATCGTCGTCATCCTTGTAATCTACGTACGTGGGCTCCGTCTTGATGGCTGGGACTGGGTGG
TAGGTAAAGTGCTGAGGCTGACTTCGTTTTCTCTTCCCATTGATGACGTAGAAGTTCACTTTTACAGGTG
TGCGGATATGCTTGTTCCGATATTCAGGGATCTCAACAAAAAGCATGTTGGGCTGGCTCTTGTCCTTATC
CACCGTGGCTTCCATCTCCCAAATTTGCTGTCCATCTGTGGTCTTCTCAGTAAACACAACTTTGGACTCG
GATGTAAAGTTCTGCCCCGTGAGGATCATTTGCTGGCCGCCATA
